>Addgene plasmid #24243 | pCDNA3 T7 BimL (AA) | addgene partial sequence | sequence record 30543 | 24243 with CMV-F
CGAGCTCTCTGGCTACTAGAGAACCCACTGCTTACTGGCTTATCGAAATTAATACGACTCACTATAGGGA
GACCCAAGCTTATGGCTAGCATGACTGGTGGACAGCAAATGGGTGGATCCGCAAAGCAACCTTCTGATGT
AAGTTCTGAGTGTGACCGAGAAGGTAGACAATTGCAGCCTGCGGAGAGGCCTCCCCAGCTCAGACCTGGG
GCCCCTACCTCCCTACAGACAGAGCCACAAGACAGGAGCCCAGCACCCATGAGTTGTGACAAATCAACAC
AAGCCCCAGCTCCTCCTTGCCAGGCCTTCAACCACTATCTCAGTGCAATGGCTTCCATGAGGCAGGCTGA
ACCTGCAGATATGCGCCCAGAGATATGGATCGCCCAAGAGTTGCGGCGTATCGGAGACGAGTTTAACGCT
TACTATGCAAGGAGGGTATTTTTGAATAATTACCAAGCAGCCGAAGACCACCCACGAATGGTTATCTTAC
GACTGTTACGTTACATTGTCCGCCTGGTGTGGAGAATGCATTGAGAATTCTGTGGAATGTGTGTCAGTTA
GGGTGTGGAAAGTCCCCAGGCTCCCCAGCAGGCAGAAGTATGCAAAGCATGCATCTCAATTAGTCAGCAA
CCAGGTGTGGAAAGTCCCCAGGCTCCCCAGCAGGCAGAAGTATGCAAAGCATGCATCTCAATTAGTCACA
AACCATAGTCCCGCCCCTAACTCCGCCCATCCCGCCCCTAACTCCGCCCAGTTCCGCCCATTCTCCGCCC
CATGGCTGACTAATTTTTTTTATTTATGCAGAGGCCGAGGCCGCCTCTGCCTCTGAGCTATTCCAGAAGT
AGTGAGGAGGCTTTTTTGGAGGCCTAGGCTTTTGCAAAAAGCTCCCGGGAGCTTGTATATCCATTTTCGG
ATCTGATCAAGAGACAGGATGAGGATCGTTTCGCATGATTGAAA
