[The description below was written by a language model from this plasmid's Addgene catalogue record.]
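Description:
pCDNA3 T7 BimL (AA) is a mammalian expression plasmid built on the Invitrogen pcDNA3 backbone (about 5.4 kb without insert). It is propagated in E. coli as a high-copy plasmid under ampicillin selection. The record supplies no feature table, so the regulatory elements are not listed explicitly. The standard pcDNA3 backbone drives its insert from the CMV immediate-early promoter with a downstream polyadenylation signal, and it carries a neomycin-resistance cassette for G418 selection of transfected mammalian cells. The T7 and SP6 sequencing primers listed for this plasmid fit the phage promoter sites that flank the pcDNA3 polylinker.

The insert is a roughly 460 bp cDNA encoding the L isoform of human Bim (BCL2L11, BCL2-like 11), a pro-apoptotic BH3-only member of the Bcl2 family. It was cloned between HindIII and EcoRI sites, both of which remain intact. The protein carries an N-terminal T7 epitope tag, which allows detection or immunoprecipitation with anti-T7 antibodies. The "AA" designation refers to two point substitutions, threonine 56 to alanine and serine 58 to alanine, which replace phosphorylatable residues with ones that cannot be phosphorylated.

The associated publication concerns JNK phosphorylation of Bim-related proteins and Bax-dependent apoptosis. The construct therefore most plausibly serves as a phosphorylation-deficient BimL mutant, to be compared with wild-type BimL in transfected mammalian cells when testing how phosphorylation at these sites affects Bim's apoptotic activity. The record does not itself state that these residues are the JNK target sites.
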