Addgene plasmid #24243: pCDNA3 T7 BimL (AA)
Depositing lab: Roger Davis. Depositing organization: University of Massachusetts, Worcester. Publication: JNK phosphorylation of Bim-related members of the Bcl2 family induces Bax-dependent apoptosis. Lei K, Davis RJ. Proc Natl Acad Sci U S A. 2003 Mar 4. 100(5):2432-7. 10.1073/pnas.0438011100 PubMed 12591950.
Backbone
  Vector backbone: pcDNA3
  Backbone manufacturer: invitrogen
  Backbone size w/o insert (bp): 5446
  Vector type: Mammalian Expression
Growth in bacteria
  Bacterial resistance: Ampicillin, 100 μg/mL
  Growth temperature: 37°C
  Growth strain: DH5alpha
  Copy number: High Copy
Gene/Insert
  Gene/Insert name: Bim L(AA) (alt name: BCL2-like 11)
  Species: H. sapiens (human)
  Insert size (bp): 458
  Mutation: changed Threonine 56 to Alanine changed Serine 58 to Alanine
  GenBank ID: AF032458
  Entrez Gene: BCL2L11 (a.k.a. BAM, BIM, BOD)
  Tag / fusion protein: T7 (N terminal on insert)
  Cloning method: Restriction Enzyme; 5′ cloning site Hind III (not destroyed); 3′ cloning site EcoRI (not destroyed)
  Sequencing primers: 5′ T7; 3′ SP6
Terms and licenses: Academic/Nonprofit Terms; Industry Terms: Not Available to Industry
How to cite: pCDNA3 T7 BimL (AA) was a gift from Roger Davis (Addgene plasmid # 24243 ; http://n2t.net/addgene:24243 ; RRID:Addgene_24243)
